>Addgene plasmid #238667 | HaloTag-MAP4K1 Fusion Vector | addgene full sequence | sequence record 481978 | Addgene NGS Result
TACGACAAGGTGAGGAACTAAACCCAGGAGGCAGATCATGATTGAACAAGATGGATTGCACGCAGGTTCT
CCGGCCGCTTGGGTGGAGAGGCTATTCGGCTATGACTGGGCACAACAGACAATCGGCTGCTCTGATGCCG
CCGTGTTCCGGCTGTCAGCGCAGGGGCGCCCGGTTCTTTTTGTCAAGACCGACCTGTCCGGTGCCCTGAA
TGAACTGCAGGACGAGGCAGCGCGGCTATCGTGGCTGGCCACGACGGGCGTTCCTTGCGCAGCTGTGCTC
GACGTTGTCACTGAAGCGGGAAGGGACTGGCTGCTATTGGGCGAAGTGCCGGGGCAGGATCTCCTGTCAT
CTCACCTTGCTCCTGCCGAGAAAGTATCCATCATGGCTGATGCAATGCGGCGGCTGCATACGCTTGATCC
GGCTACCTGCCCATTCGACCACCAAGCGAAACATCGCATCGAGCGAGCACGTACTCGGATGGAAGCCGGT
CTTGTCGATCAGGATGATCTGGACGAAGAGCATCAGGGGCTCGCGCCAGCCGAACTGTTCGCCAGGCTCA
AGGCGCGCATGCCCGACGGCGAGGATCTCGTCGTGACCCATGGCGATGCCTGCTTGCCGAATATCATGGT
GGAAAATGGCCGCTTTTCTGGATTCATCGACTGTGGCCGGCTGGGTGTGGCGGACCGCTATCAGGACATA
GCGTTGGCTACCCGTGATATTGCTGAAGAGCTTGGCGGCGAATGGGCTGACCGCTTCCTCGTGCTTTACG
GTATCGCCGCTCCCGATTCGCAGCGCATCGCCTTCTATCGCCTTCTTGACGAGTTCTTCTGATTCGAAAT
GACCGACCAAGCGACGCCCAACCGGTATCAGCTCACTCAAAGGCGGTAATACGGTTATCCACAGAATCAG
GGGATAACGCAGGAAAGAACATGTGAGCAAAAGGCCAGCAAAAGGCCAGGAACCGTAAAAAGGCCGCGTT
GCTGGCGTTTTTCCATAGGCTCCGCCCCCCTGACGAGCATCACAAAAATCGACGCTCAAGTCAGAGGTGG
CGAAACCCGACAGGACTATAAAGATACCAGGCGTTTCCCCCTGGAAGCTCCCTCGTGCGCTCTCCTGTTC
CGACCCTGCCGCTTACCGGATACCTGTCCGCCTTTCTCCCTTCGGGAAGCGTGGCGCTTTCTCATAGCTC
ACGCTGTAGGTATCTCAGTTCGGTGTAGGTCGTTCGCTCCAAGCTGGGCTGTGTGCACGAACCCCCCGTT
CAGCCCGACCGCTGCGCCTTATCCGGTAACTATCGTCTTGAGTCCAACCCGGTAAGACACGACTTATCGC
CACTGGCAGCAGCCACTGGTAACAGGATTAGCAGAGCGAGGTATGTAGGCGGTGCTACAGAGTTCTTGAA
GTGGTGGCCTAACTACGGCTACACTAGAAGGACAGTATTTGGTATCTGCGCTCTGCTGAAGCCAGTTACC
TTCGGAAAAAGAGTTGGTAGCTCTTGATCCGGCAAACAAACCACCGCTGGTAGCGGTGGTTTTTTTGTTT
GCAAGCAGCAGATTACGCGCAGAAAAAAAGGATTTCAAGAAGATCCTTTGATCTTTTCTACGGGGTCTGA
CGCTCAGTGGAACGAAAACTCACGTTAAGGGATTTTGGTCATGAGATTATCAAAAAGGATCTTCACCTAG
ATCCTTTTATAGTCCGGAATCGTCACACAAAAAACCAACACACAGATGTAATGAAAATAAAGATATTTTA
TTGCGGCCATCGTGATGGCTAGAGTCTAAACTCGACCTACCTCCTTAGCGCGCGGTCGTGTACTGGGCCG
GCGGTTGCCGCTGTCGGCCAGCACCTCGACGCAGCCGTCGGTCCATACGGCTGCGCTCCGGCGAGCGATT
TGTGTGCGACCGACGGTGCCGGCCCCGCTGCGGACGATGGCATCGCAGCGGCCTTGAGCCCAGGCAGCAT
CGTCGAAGTTGCCGTCCACGAGGCTCTGGTAGAGCTGATCCAGGCCGATGCGCAGCATGTAGGCTCGCAG
ACGAGGGCTGCCGGCCAGCTCGGGATGCCGGCGCTCGAAGTAGCGAGTCTGCTGCTCCATGCAAGCCAGC
CAGGGCCGCCAGAAGAAGATGTTGGCCACCTCGTACTGACTGTCCCCGAACATAGCTTCGGACCAGTCGA
TTACGGCGGTGATGCGGCCGTTGTCGGTCAGGACGTTGTTGCTGCCGAAGTCGGCATGGACGAGGTGGCG
CACCTCGGGACAGTCTTCGGCCCACAGCATCAGTTCGTCCAGGGCTTGAGCTACGCTGGCGGACACGGTG
TCGTCCATCACGGTCTGCCAGTGGTAGACATGGGGATCAGCAATGGCGCAAATGAAATCCCGCCAGGTTG
TGTACTGGCCGATGCCTTGGGGCCCGAATGGGCCGAAGCCGCTGGTTTGACTGAGGTCGGCGGCGGCAAT
AGCATCCATAGCTTCGGCGACAGGCTGTAACACAGCAGGCAGCTCTGTTTCGGGGAGGTCTTGGAGAGTA
ACGCCTTGGGCGCGTCTACTGATGCAGTATGTCAGGCTCTCGCTGAACTCGCCGATGTCCAACACTTCGG
GGATGGGTAGTGCAGCGCTGGCGAAGTGGCGGTACACGTAGCGGTCTTTGTAGAAGCCATCAGCGCAGCT
ATTCACCCGCAGTACATAGCCGCGTCCGCCGACATCGAAGCTGAAGGCTCGGCTCTCTTCGCCCTCCGAC
AACTGCATCAGGTCGCTCACACTGTCGAACTTCTCGATGAGAAATTTTTCAACGCTGGTAGCGGTGAGTT
CGGGCTTCTTCATGGTGGCGCTAGTGTCAGAAGAATCGAGCTTTTTGCAAAAGCCTAGGCCTCCAAAAAA
GCCTCCTCACTACTTCTGGAATAGCTCAGAGGCCGAGGCGGCCTCGGCCTCTGCATAAATAAAAAAAATT
AGTCAGCCATGGGGCGGAGAATGGGCGGAACTGGGCGGAGTTAGGGGCGGGATGGGCGGAGTTAGGGGCG
GGACTATGGTTGCTGACTAATTGAGATGCATGCTTTGCATACTTCTGCCTGCTGGGGAGCCTGGGGACTT
TCCACACCTGGTTGCTGACTAATTGAGATGCATGCTTTGCATACTTCTGCCTGCTGGGGAGCCTGGGGAC
TTTCCACACCCTAACTGACACACATTCCACAGCTGGTTCTTTCCGCCTCAGAAGGTACCTAACCAAGTTC
CTCTTTCAGAGGTTATTTCAGGCCATGGTGCTGCGCAAGACGCGTGACGTCGGCAGTGAAAAAAATGCTT
TATTTGTGAAATTTGTGATGCTATTGCTTTATTTGTAACCATTATAAGCTGCAATAAACAAGTTAACAAC
AACAATTGCATTCATTTTATGTTTCAGGTTCAGGGGGAGGTGTGGGAGGTTTTTTAAAGCAAGTAAAACC
TCTACAAATGTGGTATGGCTGATTATGATCCGCGGCCGCAATACGTCGACGTTATCAGCTGACTTCGTAC
GAGAGCCTAGGTGTTTCTAGAGTCGCGGCCTTACGCCAGAATGCGTTCGCACAGCCGCCAGCCGGTCACT
CCGTTGATGGTTACTCGGAACAGCAGGGAGCCGTCGGGGTTGATCAGGCGCTCGTCGATAATTTTGTTGC
CGTTCCACAGGGTCCCTGTTACAGTGATCTTTTTGCCGTCGAACACGGCGATGCCTTCATACGGCCGTCC
GAAATAGTCGATCATGTTCGGCGTAACCCCGTCGATTACCAGTGTGCCATAGTGCAGGATCACCTTAAAG
TGATGATCATCCACAGGGTACACCACCTTAAAAATTTTTTCGATCTGGCCCATTTGGTCGCCGCTCAGAC
CTTCATACGGGATGATGACATGGATGTCGATCTTCAGCCCATTTTCACCGCTCAGGACAATCCTTTGGAT
CGGAGTTACGGACACCCCGAGATTCTGAAACAAACTGGACACACCTCCCTGTTCAAGGACTTGGTCCAGG
TTGTAGCCGGCTGTCTGTCGCCAGTCCCCAACGAAATCTTCGAGTGTGAAGACGCCGCTCGAGCCGAGAG
AAACCGCCATTTCCGGCCCGCTGCTCTGCTTCTTACCGCTCTGTGGCGGGGTGAGGAGCCCACTGGGGAG
AGGAGAAGCCCTATTTTGTTCAGACAACATGGCTTTCTTTGCTCGGGCTTTGTCCAGCAAATCCAAGCTG
TCTCTGTGGGTCTGTATGTTGTGTGCATCTTCATCAGCGACGCCCCTGAAGTGCTTCAGTTTTGAGCTCC
CCGTCTCCCTTATAACCATGGCAAATGGAACCATCCACTTGACACAGTTCTCTATGTCGCACCACTGATA
CCCTGAAACCTTTTGCATCAATTCAGATGACGAGAAATGATACAAGGCCGAAGCAGCAAGTATACCATAA
GGAAATTCAAGGCAGTCAACATCCAGGACACAGAGATCCAACAGCTCTGCAATCTGTATAAAGATTTGCT
GGGGATACTGCGGCAGTAGCACTTCATGTAAGTCATTTAGATATGCAACCTGCATGTATACATTCAGCCA
GGACACAATAGTCAGGGGACTTAAACGCCACTTAAGGGCCTTCATAATCATTAATTCCATGGTGAGAATT
TCATCTCCTGAACAAGCTCCATCTGTCACATACGCAAACTGGTGCAACTTTGGAGGATAGATTTCCTCAA
GTTTGGCTGCAATAAATAAAGATGAAATCCCAATAAGCTGTAAAAGAGTTTTTACAACATTTTCTTGTGT
CGCCATATACCGGTCAAAGAAATCTTGTGCCAAGTAAAAGGTCTCCCTGTGAAGTTTATAGACTTCACAC
ACCTCCATTAACCAATCCAGAAGAATTGCTCGCATTTTTGGCTGCAGAAGAGGGTGTTGCTCAAGAAAGT
GCTGATCCCTTAAGTATGTCTTTTCCTTGTTTAACATGATTTTCCAGACTTCCTCTCTATTTGCCCAGCT
CAGTACAGGCAGCGGGGAGCCTCTGGATGGTGCAATAATCCGAGGCTTGCACGTTGAGTTTGGGTAAACC
CGGTCATCATCTTCTTTGTCAGGTGTGGGGATCAGGGAGCAGGGGTCTGCACAGACTGCATTATTGTCCC
AAGGCTGGCTCCCACACTGGTCCCTCGCCGTCCTGTCGATTTTGGCCATTTCTTCATCTGGATCCTGCAA
AAAAACGGTCACGTTTGCCTTCCTCTTCCTGGAGCGAGCCGAGAACTCCGCGCCGCCGTCCTCCTTCATG
GTGTCCCGCTCCTTCGCATCCCGCTCCCTGCGCTCCCTCGGCATGGCGATCGCTAGCTGCAAAAAGAACA
AGTAGCTTGTATTCTATAGTGTCACCTAAATGGGCGATCTGACGGTTCACTAAACCAGCTCTGCTTATAT
AGGCCTCCCTGGCGCGCCACTAGTTATTAATAGTAATCAATTACGGGGTCATTAGTTCATAGCCCATATA
TGGAGTTCCGCGTTACATAACTTACGGTAAATGGCCCGCCTGGCTGACCGCCCAACGACCCCCGCCCATT
GACGTCAATAATGACGTATGTTCCCATAGTAACGCCAATAGGGACTTTCCATTGACGTCAATGGGTGGAG
TATTTACGGTAAACTGCCCACTTGGCAGTACATCAAGTGTATCATATGCCAAGTCCGCCCCCTATTGACG
TCAATGACGGTAAATGGCCCGCCTGGCATTATGCCCAGTACATGACCTTACGGGACTTTCCTACTTGGCA
GTACATCTACGTATTAGTCATCGCTATTACCATGGTGATGCGGTTTTGGCAGTACACCAATGGGCGTGGA
TAGCGGTTTGACTCACGGGGATTTCCAAGTCTCCACCCCATTGACGTCAATGGGAGTTTGTTTTGGCACC
AAAATCAACGGGACTTTCCAAAATGTCGTAATAACCCCGCCCCGTTGACGCAAATGGGCGGTAGGCGTGT
ACGGTGGGAGGTCAAATCGAATTCTAATACTGTTGACAATTAATCATCGGCATAGTATATCGGCATAGTA
TAA
Features (pLannotate 1.2.2; 14 found; start..end, strand, type, name):
     38..829     +  CDS            neo: KKA2_KLEPN - Also known as kan, nptII. Experimental evidence at protein level: Swiss-Prot protein existence level 1. Resistance to kanamycin, neomycin, paromomycin, ribostamycin, butirosin and gentamicin B. From Klebsiella pneumoniae.
    990..1578    -  rep_origin     ori: high-copy-number ColE1/pMB1/pBR322/pUC origin of replication
   1704..1752    -  polyA_signal   poly(A) signal: synthetic polyadenylation signal
   1791..2813    -  CDS            hph: KHYB_ECOLX - Experimental evidence at protein level: Swiss-Prot protein existence level 1. The aminoglycoside phosphotransferases achieve inactivation of their antibiotic substrates by phosphorylation. Only phosphorylates hygromycin and closely related compounds such as demethyl analogs and destomycin. From Escherichia coli.
   2844..3201    -  promoter       SV40 promoter: SV40 enhancer and early promoter
   3273..3354    -  polyA_signal   SV40 poly(A) signal: SV40 polyadenylation signal
   3377..3460    -  CDS            large T antigen (fragment): large T antigen from SV40 (simian virus 40)
   3531..4043    -  CDS            Nluc: NanoLuc® luciferase human codon-optimized
   4065..5294    -  CDS            CCNE1: CCNE1_HUMAN - Also known as CCNE. Experimental evidence at protein level: Swiss-Prot protein existence level 1. Essential for the control of the cell cycle at the G1/S (start) transition. From Homo sapiens (Human).
   5333..5351    -  promoter       SP6 promoter: promoter for bacteriophage SP6 RNA polymerase
   5377..5399    -  promoter       minimal CMV promoter (fragment): human cytomegalovirus (CMV) immediate early promoter
   5409..5774    +  enhancer       CMV enhancer: human cytomegalovirus immediate early enhancer
   5776..5963    +  promoter       CMV promoter (fragment): human cytomegalovirus (CMV) immediate early promoter
   5982..6       +  promoter       EM7 promoter (across the origin): synthetic bacterial promoter&nbsp
