[The description below was written by a language model from this plasmid's Addgene catalogue record and pLannotate feature annotations shown in this document.]
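Description:
HaloTag-MAP4K1 Fusion Vector is catalogued as a mammalian expression plasmid built on the pFN222K HaloTag CMV-Blast BiBRET backbone, intended to express human MAP4K1 (also known as HPK1), without mutations, as a fusion with an N-terminal HaloTag supplied by the backbone. According to the catalogue entry, expression is driven by the CMV promoter, the plasmid is maintained at high copy in bacteria under kanamycin selection, and blasticidin is the selectable marker in mammalian cells. HaloTag is a modified dehalogenase that covalently binds chloroalkane ligands, so such fusions are generally used for fluorescent labelling, pull-down, or as an energy acceptor in BRET-type assays, which fits the "BiBRET" backbone name. The record itself states only mammalian expression as the purpose.

The accompanying feature table, generated from a 6,023 nt sequencing result, does not match this description, and the two should not be treated as equivalent. It agrees on a kanamycin/neomycin phosphotransferase gene preceded by an EM7 bacterial promoter and on a high-copy ColE1/pUC-type origin. However, it annotates no HaloTag, MAP4K1 or blasticidin resistance gene. Instead it shows a human cyclin E1 (CCNE1) coding sequence lying directly upstream of NanoLuc luciferase on the same strand, apparently as a fusion, preceded by a minimal CMV promoter fragment and an SP6 promoter and followed by an SV40 polyadenylation signal. It also shows an SV40 promoter-driven hygromycin phosphotransferase cassette with a synthetic poly(A) signal, plus a CMV enhancer and promoter fragment in the opposite orientation. Whether this reflects a misassigned sequence record or another discrepancy cannot be determined from the information given, so the sequence should be verified before relying on either description.
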