Addgene plasmid #238667: HaloTag-MAP4K1 Fusion Vector
Purpose: Express HaloTag-MAP4K1 Fusion Protein in Mammalian Cells under a CMV promoter
Depositing lab: Promega Corporation.
Backbone
  Vector backbone: pFN222K HaloTag(R) CMV-Blast BiBRET Vector
  Vector type: Mammalian Expression
  Selectable markers: Blasticidin
Growth in bacteria
  Bacterial resistance: Kanamycin, 50 μg/mL
  Growth temperature: 37°C
  Growth strain: DH5alpha
  Copy number: High Copy
Gene/Insert
  Gene/Insert name: MAP4K1
  Species: H. sapiens (human)
  Mutation: None
  Entrez Gene: MAP4K1 (a.k.a. HPK1)
  Promoter: CMV
  Tag / fusion protein: HaloTag (R) (N terminal on backbone)
  Cloning method: Other
Terms and licenses: Academic/Nonprofit Terms; Industry Terms
How to cite: HaloTag-MAP4K1 Fusion Vector was a gift from Promega Corporation (Addgene plasmid # 238667)
